Addgene plasmid #159098: pSWD95Y14D
Purpose: CckA FRET Sensor with cyclic-di-GMP point mutant
Depositing lab: Seth Childers. Depositing organization: University of Pittsburgh (University, School of Medicine, and Cancer Institute). Publication: Design of a Histidine Kinase FRET Sensor to Detect Complex Signal Integration within Living Bacteria. Duvall SW, Childers WS. ACS Sens. 2020 Jun 26;5(6):1589-1596. doi: 10.1021/acssensors.0c00008. Epub 2020 Jun 16. PubMed 32495620.
Backbone
  Vector backbone: pXCFPC-6
  Backbone size w/o insert (bp): 4828
  Total vector size (bp): 8389
  Vector type: Bacterial Expression
Growth in bacteria
  Bacterial resistance: Chloramphenicol, 25 μg/mL
  Growth temperature: 37°C
  Growth strain: DH5alpha
  Copy number: High Copy
Gene/Insert
  Gene/Insert name: CckA 1-182, Linker SNVTRHRSATE, mClover3, CckA 183-691(Y514D), Linker SNVTRHRSAT, mRuby3 (alt name: CckA FRET Sensor Y514D)
  Species: Caulobacter crescentus
  Insert size (bp): 3558
  Mutation: Mutated Y514 to D514
  GenBank ID: AF133718.1
  Promoter: Xylose
  Cloning method: Gibson Cloning
  Sequencing primers: 5′ CCCACATGTTAGCGCTACCAAGTGC; 3′ GCCAGGGTTTTCCCAGTCACGA
Terms and licenses: Academic/Nonprofit Terms; Industry Terms: Not Available to Industry
Depositor comments: Vector from Martin Thanbichler PM ID 17959646 "A comprehensive set of plasmids for vanillate- and xylose-inducible gene expression in Caulobacter crescentus".
How to cite: pSWD95Y14D was a gift from Seth Childers (Addgene plasmid # 159098 ; http://n2t.net/addgene:159098 ; RRID:Addgene_159098)
