[The description below was written by a language model from this plasmid's Addgene catalogue record and pLannotate feature annotations shown in this document.]
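Description:
pSWD95Y14D is a bacterial expression plasmid built on the pXCFPC-6 backbone, one of a series of vectors designed for xylose-inducible gene expression in Caulobacter crescentus. It is propagated in E. coli as a high-copy plasmid through a ColE1/pUC-type origin and is selected with chloramphenicol via a complete chloramphenicol acetyltransferase (CmR) gene. An incP oriT is also annotated, which allows conjugative mobilisation from E. coli into other bacteria. The feature table additionally shows an rrnB T1 terminator, multiple cloning site remnants, a lacZα fragment and a short second CmR fragment, all of which appear to be backbone remnants. The catalogue lists a total size of 8,389 bp, whereas the sequenced record is 8,267 nt. The record does not explain this difference.

The payload is an intramolecular FRET sensor derived from the C. crescentus histidine kinase CckA, expressed from the xylose promoter. The green-yellow donor mClover3 is inserted internally, between CckA residues 1–182 and 183–691, through a short peptide linker. The red acceptor mRuby3 is fused to the C-terminus through a similar linker. Because both fluorophores sit on the same kinase, changes in its conformation should alter energy transfer between them and give an optical readout of its signalling state in living bacteria. This version carries a Y514D substitution, which the record describes as a cyclic-di-GMP point mutant. It is presumably used alongside the unmutated sensor to test how much cyclic-di-GMP contributes to the FRET response. The automated annotation detects only the two fluorescent proteins; the CckA segments and the xylose promoter are not annotated and are known from the catalogue fields alone.
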