Features (pLannotate 1.2.2; 14 found; start..end, strand, type, name):
      1..19      +  misc_feature   MCS (fragment): pBluescript multiple cloning site
     21..130     -  oriT           oriT: incP origin of transfer
    275..299     +  misc_feature   MCS (fragment): pBluescript multiple cloning site
    299..345     +  terminator     rrnB T1 terminator: transcription terminator T1 from the E. coli rrnB gene
    360..464     +  CDS            CmR (fragment): chloramphenicol acetyltransferase; cat; confers resistance to chloramphenicol
    478..498     +  misc_feature   MCS (fragment): multiple cloning site
   3377..4056    +  CDS            mClover3 (fragment): bright green-yellow fluorescent protein derived from mClover2, with improved photostability (Bajar et al., 2003) mammalian codon-optimized
   5647..6351    +  CDS            mRuby3: mRuby3 is a basic (constitutively fluorescent) red fluorescent protein published in 2016, derived from Entacmaea quadricolor. It has low acid sensitivity.
   6357..6392    -  misc_feature   MCS (fragment): pBluescript multiple cloning site
   6393..6484    +  CDS            lacZα (fragment): LacZα fragment of β-galactosidase; lacZ fragment
   6611..7199    -  rep_origin     ori: high-copy-number ColE1/pMB1/pBR322/pUC origin of replication
   7296..7361    -  CDS            int (fragment): INT2_ECOLX - Protein inferred from homology: Swiss-Prot protein existence level 3. Putative integrase believed to be involved in the insertion of antibiotic resistance genes into plasmids and transposons. From Escherichia coli.
   7453..7527    +  ncRNA          AAC AAD leader: Accession: RF02912 - putative aminoglycoside riboswitch / attI site
   7526..8185    +  CDS            CmR: chloramphenicol acetyltransferase; cat; confers resistance to chloramphenicol
>Addgene plasmid #159098 | pSWD95Y14D | addgene full sequence | sequence record 310723 | Addgene NGS Result
CCACCGCGGTGGCGGCCGCCCCGGCCAGCCTCGCAGAGCAGGATTCCCGTTGAGCACCGCCAGGTGCGAA
TAAGGGACAGTGAAGAAGGAACACCCGCTCGCGGGTGGGCCTACTTCACCTATCCTGCCCGGCTGACGCC
GTTGGATACACCAAGGAAAGTCTACACGAACCCTTTGGCAAAATCCTGTATATCGTGCGAAAAAGGATGG
ATATACCGAAAAAATCGCTATAATGACCCCGAAGCAGGGTTATGCAGCGGAAAAGATCCGTCGACGGCCG
CTCTAGAACTAGTGGATCCAAATAAAACGAAAGGCTCAGTCGAAAGACTGGGCCTTTCGTTTTATCTGTT
GTTTGTCGCATTATACGCAAGGCGACAAGGTGCTGATGCCGCTGGCGATTCAGGTTCATCATGCCGTTTG
TGATGGCTTCCATGTCGGCAGAATGCTTAATGAATTACAACAGTTTTTATATAAGCTTAGCGCTACCGGA
CTCAGATCCAGATCGAAATGTACCGGCTGAACTGGTGGAAGCACGTTGAGCCTCGTCAAGGACTCATGAA
GCGCGTCCCTGCTCTCAGTCGCCTGCTCGTTACGCCTGAGGTGTCAAAACACCGTCTGTTCATTTGGCTA
GACGCTAGAGTTCTTCCGGATCACAAGCTCCAGGTCGTTACACTCGATGACGACTGCTCATTCGGAGTTT
TACACTCAAGGTTCCACGAGGTGTGGGCTCTTGCAGCGGGGTCGTGGCACGGCTCAGGCAATGATCCGCG
CTACACCATCTCCACCACCTTCGAGACCTTCCCCTTCCCGGAAGGCCTGACGCCCAACATAGCCGCCGTC
GACTATGAGGGCGACCCGCGCGCCCAGGCCATCGCCGCGGCGGCGGCCGAGCTGAACCGGCTGCGGGAAG
CCTGGCTCAATCCGCCCGACCTGGTGCGGATCGAGCCCGAGGTCGTGCCCGGCTATCCCGACCGCGTGCT
GCCCGTCAGCCCCGAGGCGGGCGCCGAGCTGAAGAAGCGCACCCTGACCAACCTCTACAACCAGCGCCCG
GCCTGGCTGGACATGGCCCACCAGCGCCTGGACGCCGCCGTCGCCGCCGCCTACGGCTGGCCCGACGGCC
TGACCGACGACGAGATCCTGGAGCGCCTGTTCGCCCTCAACCAGGAGCGCGCGGCGGCGGGGCGGTAGGT
TAGACCCCTCCAAAACCCCGACCTCCCCGGCGAAGGCCGGGGTCCAGTTACATCCGGAACGCTTGGAGTG
GGCCCGCCTACGGCCTCGACCAACCCGCAGTCGGCAAGGGGTTCGATCTGGACCCCGGCATTCGCCGGGG
AGGTCGGCAGAGAGGTCAGAACCGCGTCTTGCAGCCCTGCTTCAGATGAACCCCGCGCAGGAAGCCGCGG
CGGGCCAGGCCGGCGTCGACGGCGGCGTTCATCTGGCGGTCGGCGGGGGCAGCGCCGGTGACTTCGCGCA
CCAGGCCCCGGAACGGGATGATGCTGTTGATCAGGGTCTTGCCACCGGCCTCGGCCAGCTTGCCGGCTCG
GTTTTCGGCGTACTCGGCGCCGACCTTGTAGTCGGGCCCCAGCGCCGCGTTCAGCGCCTTCACCTCATTG
GCCAGGGCCTGGCAGGACTTCAGACCCGCGAGGCTGTAGGGGTCGTCAAAGGCCTTGGCCAGGACCGGCG
GCACCTCGCGCTTGGACAGGCCGACGTCGCGCACCGGCTGGGTGCCGATGTCGACGGCCTTCTTGCCCGC
CTCGCCCCAGCGGCCGGACGGTTCCTCGGGCTTGGCCGGCGGCTTGACCTGGGCGTGGGCGCTGGAGGCC
AGCAGCACGGCGGCGGCTCCGGCCATGATCAGCAGCTTGTTCGGCATCAAAAGCGCCCTCCCGACAAAAC
ACGCCACGGGAACGGCAAGCCTCGCCGCCGGTTCCCGCCCGCAAGTCCCTCGGCACGAACTCTAAGGCCT
GCGCACGATCCATCGCCACCACAAAGCGTGTCATCCCGGCCGAAGCGCAGCGGAGAGCCGGGACCCAGGG
CCACAAGCACGGCGCTTCGTCACCCCCTGGGTCCCGGATAGCGCTCCGCGCTTCCGGGATGACACGGGTT
TAAGCACTTGGGTGAGAAGCCCTAGTTCGGCGCGCCGCCCGCTTCCAGGTCGAACGCGGCGTCGAAGGCG
TCGTCGCCAGGAACCGTCCCTTCCAGGGCGGCGTCGAACAGGTCTTCGAGCGATGACCAGATGAAGGCCA
TCTGCTCCATGATCGTCGGGACGCTGGCCGGATCGAAGCCGGGGTAGAGGTCTTCCACCAGCCACAGGCC
CGTGCCGGGATCGAAGGCGAAGCGGCAGCCGATCAGGCGGAACTGGGCGCGGGCCATGGTCTCGAACAGG
GCCGTCAGGTCGCGGGCGGCGTCCAGGTCGTCGTGGTCCAGCACCAGGCAGCGGATCTGCAGCCAGCCGT
GGTCGGGCAGCAGGTAGAAGGCGCCCTCGTCCTGATCCTCGCCCGAAACCTCCAGCCCCCGGTCGATGGC
TTCGACGACATAGCCGGCCGCGCGGCAGGTGTCGGTGAGCGCGGCCAGCAGGGCGGCTTCCTGGTCAGGG
GTCAGGTCGGTCATGGGCAAGAGGTCCAGGTCGTGGTTTGTCGGCGGCTTCTAGCATGGACCGCCCGCGC
CCGTGAGGCCGAGGATTTCGCGCTGGTCAGACAACCTACTTGCCGTCCCCACATGTTAGCGCTACCAAGT
GCCGACGAACGCGCGCCGCCGACGGTGTCGGCGCTTCAGACGCTCGAGTTTTGGGGAGACGACCATATGG
CCGACTTGCAGCTCCAGGACAAGGTTTCGACCGGCGCCCCGCGTCGGCGGTTTGATCCATGGCTGGTCGG
CGCGGCGGTGTTTTTCGTGGCTGCGGCGGCCCTCTCGGCGGCGCCGGCGCTCAAGGCCGGACCGACCACC
CTGGCCGGCCTGCTGCTGCTTCTGGGCGTCGCGGGCGTGGCTGTGTTGGGCCTTGTCGCCATTCGCGGCT
CAGCGCTTTCCGGCGGCGACGCCGACCAGGCTGAGGGGTTCATCGAGGCGCTGGCCGAGCCGGCCGCCCT
GGCCGCCGCCGACGGTCGCGTCCTGGCCGCCAACGGGCCCTGGCGCGAAGTCATGGGCGAACAGCGCCGC
CTGCCCAAGGGCGTGGCGGGCTCCAGCCTGTTTGCGGCCCTGGTCCAGGCGCGCCAGGGGCAGATGGCCG
AGGGCATGCTGAGCGCTGGAGGAACCGACTATACCGCCAAGGTCTCGCGCCTTGCGGGCGGACGGCTGAT
GATCCGGCTTGCGCCCATCGTTGTCGCTGAGCCGGTTGTGGAAGACGCGTCGTCGAACGTTACGCGTCAC
CGGTCGGCCACCGAGATGAGCAAGGGCGAGGAGCTGTTCACCGGGGTGGTGCCCATCCTGGTCGAGCTGG
ACGGCGACGTAAACGGCCACAAGTTCAGCGTCCGCGGCGAGGGCGAGGGCGATGCCACCAACGGCAAGCT
GACCCTGAAGTTCATCTGCACCACCGGCAAGCTGCCCGTGCCCTGGCCCACCCTCGTGACCACCTTCGGC
TACGGCGTGGCCTGCTTCAGCCACTACCCCGACCACATGAAGCAGCACGACTTCTTCAAGTCCGCCATGC
CCGAAGGCTACGTCCAGGAGCGCACCATCTCTTTCAAGGACGACGGTACCTACAAGACCCGCGCCGAGGT
GAAGTTCGAGGGCGACACCCTGGTGAACCGCATCGAGCTGAAGGGCATCGACTTCAAGGAGGACGGCAAC
ATCCTGGGGCACAAGCTGGAGTACAACTTCAACAGCCACTACGTCTATATCACGGCCGACAAGCAGAAGA
ACTGCATCAAGGCTAACTTCAAGATCCGCCACAACGTTGAGGACGGCAGCGTGCAGCTCGCCGACCACTA
CCAGCAGAACACCCCCATCGGCGACGGCCCCGTGCTGCTGCCCGACAACCACTACCTGAGCCATCAGTCC
AAGCTGAGCAAAGACCCCAACGAGAAGCGCGATCACATGGTCCTGCTGGAGTTCGTGACCGCCGCCCTGG
AAAGCGGCGGCGAAGATCCGATGGTGAGCCCGGCCCCGGTCGCCGAGCGCGCCGCCCCGCCACCCAGCTC
GCTGGACGCCTTCGCCGGAGCCTCGCCGTTCGGCGCGGCCCTGCTGGAAGGCCTGGAGCCGTTCACCTCG
CGGGTGCTGGAGACCAATCCGGCGCTGACCACGATGACCGGCGCCAAGGCCGGTGTGCTGTTCGGCGATC
TGATCGACGCCGCCTCGCGCGCCGAGGCCGAGACGCGCCTGAACGAAGGCCGCGCCGGTCCCTACGAGGT
GCGGTTGGCGCGCGATCCGTCGCGCATCGCTCACCTTTACCTCTATCGCGCCGAAGGCCGCCTGGTGGCC
TACATGATCGACGTGTCCGAGCAGAAGCAGATCGAGCTGCAGCTGTCCCAGGCCCAGAAGATGCAGGCCA
TCGGCCAGCTGGCCGGCGGCGTCGCGCACGACTTCAACAACCTCTTGACCGCCATCCAGCTGCGTCTGGA
CGAGTTGCTGCATCGCCATCCCGTCGGTGATCCGTCGTACGAGGGTCTCAACGAGATCCGTCAGACGGGC
GTGCGCGCCGCCGACCTCGTGCGCAAGCTCTTGGCTTTCTCGCGCAAGCAGACCGTGCAGCGCGAGGTGC
TGGATCTGGGCGAGCTGATCAGCGAGTTCGAGGTCTTGCTGCGCCGCCTGCTGCGCGAAGACGTCAAGCT
GATCACCGACTATGGCCGCGACCTGCCGCAGGTGCGCGCCGACAAGAGCCAGCTCGAGACGGCGGTCATG
AACCTGGCCGTCAACGCCCGCGACGCCGTGCGCGCGGCCAAGGGCGGCGGCGTCGTGCGCATCCGCACCG
CGCGCCTGACCCGCGACGAGGCGATCCAGCTGGGTTTCCCGGCCGCCGACGGCGACACGGCCTTCATTGA
GGTCAGTGACGATGGTCCGGGCATTCCGCCCGACGTCATGGGCAAGATCTTCGACCCGTTCTTCACCACC
AAGCCGGTGGGCGAGGGTACGGGCCTAGGCCTAGCCACGGTCGATGGCATCGTTAAGCAGAGCGACGGCT
GGATTCACGTCCACAGCCGTCCGAACGAAGGCGCGGCCTTCCGCATCTTCCTGCCGGTCTATGAAGCGCC
CGCCGGCGCGGTCGCCGTCCAGGCCGTCGCCGAGCCCGCCAAGCCGCGCGCCGCTCGCGACCTGTCGGGC
GCCGGCCGCATCCTGTTCGTCGAGGACGAGGACGCCGTGCGCAGCGTCGCCGCCCGCCTGCTGCGCGCCC
GTGGCTACGAGGTGCTTGAGGCGGCCGACGGCAAAGAGGCCCTGATCATCGCCGAGGAAAACGCCGGCAC
GATCGACCTCTTGATCAGCGACGTGATCATGCCCGGCATCGACGGCCCGACCTTGCTGAAGAAGGCGCGT
GGCTATCTGGGGACCGCGCCGGTGATGTTCATCTCCGGCTATGCCGAGGCCGAGTTCAGCGACCTCTTGG
AAGGCGAGACGGGCGTGACCTTCCTCCCCAAGCCGATCGACATCAAGACCCTGGCCGAGCGCGTCAAGCA
GCAGCTGCAGGCGGCGTCGAACGTTACGCGTCACCGGTCGGCCACCTCTAAGGGCGAAGAGCTGATCAAG
GAAAATATGCGTATGAAGGTGGTCATGGAAGGTTCGGTCAACGGCCACCAATTCAAATGCACAGGTGAAG
GAGAAGGCAGACCGTACGAGGGAGTGCAAACCATGAGGATCAAAGTCATCGAGGGAGGACCCCTGCCATT
TGCCTTTGACATTCTTGCCACGTCGTTCATGTATGGCAGCCGTACCTTTATCAAGTACCCGGCCGACATC
CCTGATTTCTTTAAACAGTCCTTTCCTGAGGGTTTTACTTGGGAAAGAGTTACGAGATACGAAGATGGTG
GAGTCGTCACCGTCACGCAGGACACCAGCCTTGAGGATGGCGAGCTCGTCTACAACGTCAAGGTCAGAGG
GGTAAACTTTCCCTCCAATGGTCCCGTGATGCAGAAGAAGACCAAGGGTTGGGAGCCTAATACAGAGATG
ATGTATCCAGCAGATGGTGGTCTGAGAGGATACACTGACATCGCACTGAAAGTTGATGGTGGTGGCCATC
TGCACTGCAACTTCGTGACAACTTACAGGTCAAAAAAGACCGTCGGGAACATCAAGATGCCCGGTGTCCA
TGCCGTTGATCACCGCCTGGAAAGGATCGAGGAGAGTGACAATGAAACCTACGTAGTGCAAAGAGAAGTG
GCAGTTGCCAAATACAGCAACCTTGGTGGTGGCATGGACGAGCTGTACAAGTAAAGCTGCAGCCCGGGGG
ATCCACTAGTTCTAGAGCGGCCATTCACTGGCCGTCGTTTTACAACGTCGTGACTGGGAAAACCCTGGCG
TTACCCAACTTAATCGCCTTGCAGCACATCCCCCTTTCGCCAGCGGTATCAGCTCACTCAAAGGCGGTAA
TACGGTTATCCACAGAATCAGGGGATAACGCAGGAAAGAACATGTGAGCAAAAGGCCAGCAAAAGGCCAG
GAACCGTAAAAAGGCCGCGTTGCTGGCGTTTTTCCATAGGCTCCGCCCCCCTGACGAGCATCACAAAAAT
CGACGCTCAAGTCAGAGGTGGCGAAACCCGACAGGACTATAAAGATACCAGGCGTTTCCCCCTGGAAGCT
CCCTCGTGCGCTCTCCTGTTCCGACCCTGCCGCTTACCGGATACCTGTCCGCCTTTCTCCCTTCGGGAAG
CGTGGCGCTTTCTCATAGCTCACGCTGTAGGTATCTCAGTTCGGTGTAGGTCGTTCGCTCCAAGCTGGGC
TGTGTGCACGAACCCCCCGTTCAGCCCGACCGCTGCGCCTTATCCGGTAACTATCGTCTTGAGTCCAACC
CGGTAAGACACGACTTATCGCCACTGGCAGCAGCCACTGGTAACAGGATTAGCAGAGCGAGGTATGTAGG
CGGTGCTACAGAGTTCTTGAAGTGGTGGCCTAACTACGGCTACACTAGAAGAACAGTATTTGGTATCTGC
GCTCTGCTGAAGCCAGTTACCTTCGGAAAAAGAGTTGGTAGCTCTTGATCCGGCAAACAAACCACCGCTG
GTAGCGGTGGTTTTTTTGTTTGCAAGCAGCAGATTACGCGCAGAAAAAAAGGATCTCAAGAAGATCCTTT
GATCTTTTCTACGGGGTCTGACGCTCAGTGGAACGAAAACTCACGTTAAGGGATTTTGGTCATCGAACCC
CAGAGTCCCGGCTAGATCACGCAACTGGTCCAGAACCTTGACCGAACGCAGCGGTGGTAACGGCGCAGTG
GCGGTTTTCATGGCTTGTTATGACTGTTTTTTTGGGGTACCGTCTATGCCTCGGGCATCCAAGCAGCAAG
CGCGTTACGCCGTGGGTCGATGTTTGATGTTATGGAGCAGCAACGATGTTACGCAGCAGGGCAGTCGCCC
TAAAACAAAGTTAAACATCATGAGGAGGTAACGTCATGGAGAAAAAAATCACTGGATATACCACCGTTGA
TATATCCCAATGGCATCGTAAAGAACATTTTGAGGCATTTCAGTCAGTTGCTCAATGTACCTATAACCAG
ACCGTTCAGCTGGATATTACGGCCTTTTTAAAGACCGTAAAGAAAAATAAGCACAAGTTTTATCCGGCCT
TTATTCACATTCTTGCCCGCCTGATGAATGCTCATCCGGAATTCCGTATGGCAATGAAAGACGGTGAGCT
GGTGATATGGGATAGTGTTCACCCTTGTTACACCGTTTTCCATGAGCAAACTGAAACGTTTTCATCGCTC
TGGAGTGAATACCACGACGATTTCCGGCAGTTTCTACACATATATTCGCAAGATGTGGCGTGTTACGGTG
AAAACCTGGCCTATTTCCCTAAAGGGTTTATTGAGAATATGTTTTTCGTCTCAGCCAATCCCTGGGTGAG
TTTCACCAGTTTTGATTTAAACGTGGCCAATATGGACAACTTCTTCGCCCCCGTTTTCACCATGGGCAAA
TATTATACGCAAGGCGACAAGGTGCTGATGCCGCTGGCGATTCAGGTTCATCATGCCGTTTGTGATGGCT
TCCATGTCGGCAGAATGCTTAATGAATTACAACAGTACTGCGATGAGTGGCAGGGCGGGGCGTAACCTAG
GCATGATGATATATTTTTATCTTGTGCAATGTAACATCAGAGATTTTGAGACACAACGTGGCTTTNCCCC
CCCCCCC
